>Addgene plasmid #176879 | pMOD_C'5802 | addgene full sequence | sequence record 348315 | Addgene NGS Result
GGTTACCAGTGTCGCTTAGCTACCGTAGGTCCTCTTAGGCGGTCCGATTAGCGACATAGTCATCAATGCC
TTGACGGCAAAATCCCTTAACGTGAGTTTTCGTTCCACTGAGCGTCAGACCCCGTAGAAAAGATCAAAGG
ATCTTCTTGAGATCCTTTTTTTCTGCGCGTAATCTGCTGCTTGCAAACAAAAAAACCACCGCTACCAGCG
GTGGTTTGTTTGCCGGATCAAGAGCTACTAACTCTTTTTCCGAAGGTAACTGGCTTCAGCAGAGCGCAGA
TACCAAATACTGTTCTTCTAGTGTAGCCGTAGTTAGGCCACCACTTCAAGAACTCTGTAGCACCGCCTAC
ATACCTCGCTCTGCTAATCCTGTTACCAGTGGCTGCTGCCAGTGGCGATAAGTCGTGTCTTACCGGGTTG
GACTCAAGACGATAGTTACCGGATAAGGCGCAGCGGTCGGGCTGAACGGGGGGTTCGTGCTCACAGCCCA
GCTTGGAGCGAACGACCTACACCGAACTGAGATACCTACAGCGTGAGCTATGAGAAAGCGCCACGCTTCC
CGAAGGGAGAAAGGCGGACAGGTATCCGGTAAGCGGCAGGGTCGGAACAGGAGAGCGCACGAGGGAGCTT
CCAGGGGGAAACGCCTGGTATCTTTATAGTCCTGTCGGGTTTCGCCACCTCTGACTTGAGCGTCGATTTT
TGTGATGCTCGTCAGGGGGGCGGAGCCTATGGAAAAACGCCAGCAACGCGGCCTTTTTACGGTTCCTGGC
CTTTTGCTGGCCTTTTGCTCACATGTTCTTTCCTGCGTTATCCCCTGATTCTGTGGATAACCGTATTACC
GCCTTTGAGTGAGCTGATACCGCTCGCCGCAGCCGAACGACCGAGCGCAGCGAGTCAGTGAGCGAGGAAG
CGGAAGAGCGCCCACCTGCAACGCCGGGGCGCGCCCTATGTCGAGCTGCAGGTCAACGGATCAGGATATT
CTTGTTTAAGATGTTGAACTCTATGGAGGTTTGTATGAACTGATGATCTAGGACCGGATAAGTTCCCTTC
TTCATAGCGAACTTATTCAAAGAATGTTTTGTGTATCATTCTTGTTACATTGTTATTAATGAAAAAATAT
TATTGGTCATTGGACTGAACACGAGTGTTAAATATGGACCAGGCCCCAAATAAGATCCATTGATATATGA
ATTAAATAACAAGAATAAATCGAGTCACCAAACCACTTGCCTTTTTTAACGAGACTTGTTCACCAACTTG
ATACAAAAGTCATTATCCTATGCAAATCAATAATCATACAAAAATATCCAATAACACTAAAAAATTAAAA
GAAATGGATAATTTCACAATATGTTATACGATAAAGAAGTTACTTTTCCAAGAAATTCACTGATTTTATA
AGCCCACTTGCATTAGATAAATGGCAAAAAAAAACAAAAAGGAAAAGAAATAAAGCACGAAGAATTCTAG
AAAATACGAAATACGCTTCAATGCAGTGGGACCCACGGTTCAATTATTGCCAATTTTCAGCTCCACCGTA
TATTTAAAAAATAAAACGATAATGCTAAAAAAATATAAATCGTAACGATCGTTAAATCTCAACGGCTGGA
TCTTATGACGACCGTTAGAAATTGTGGTTGTCGACGAGTCAGTAATAAACGGCGTCAAAGTGGTTGCAGC
CGGCACACACGAGTCGTGTTTATCAACTCAAAGCACAAATACTTTTCCTCAACCTAAAAATAAGGCAATT
AGCCAAAAACAACTTTGCGTGTAAACAACGCTCAATACACGTGTCATTTTATTATTAGCTATTGCTTCAC
CGCCTTAGCTTTCTCGTGACCTAGTCGTCCTCGTCTTTTCTTCTTCTTCTTCTATAAAACAATACCCAAA
GAGCTCTTCTTCTTCACAATTCAGATTTCAATTTCTCAAAATCTTAAAAACTTTCTCTCAATTCTCTCTA
CCGTGATCAAGGTAAATTTCTGTGTTCCTTATTCTCTCAAAATCTTCGATTTTGTTTTCGTTCGATCCCA
ATTTCGTATATGTTCTTTGGTTTAGATTCTGTTAATCTTAGATCGAACACGATTTTCTGGGTTTGATCGT
TAGATATCATCTTAATTCTCGATTAGGGTTTCATAGATATCATCCGATTTGTTCAAATAATTTGAGTTTT
GTCGAATAATTACTCTTCGATTTGTGATTTCTATCTAGATCTGGTGTTAGTTTCTAGTTTGTGCGATCGA
ATTTGTCGATTAATCTGAGTTTTTCTGATTAACAGGCCTGCAGGATGGAAGACGCCAAAAACATAAAGAA
AGGCCCGGCGCCATTCTATCCGCTGGAAGATGGAACCGCTGGAGAGCAACTGCATAAGGCTATGAAGAGA
TACGCCCTGGTTCCTGGAACAATTGCTTTTACAGATGCACATATCGAGGTGGACATCACTTACGCTGAGT
ACTTCGAAATGTCCGTTCGGTTGGCAGAAGCTATGAAACGATATGGGCTGAATACAAATCACAGAATCGT
CGTATGCAGTGAAAACTCTCTTCAATTCTTTATGCCGGTGTTGGGCGCGTTATTTATCGGAGTTGCAGTT
GCGCCCGCGAACGACATTTATAATGAACGTGAATTGCTCAACAGTATGGGCATTTCGCAGCCTACCGTGG
TGTTCGTTTCCAAAAAGGGGTTGCAAAAAATTTTGAACGTGCAAAAAAAGCTCCCAATCATCCAAAAAAT
TATTATCATGGATTCTAAAACGGATTACCAGGGATTTCAGTCGATGTACACGTTCGTCACATCTCATCTA
CCTCCCGGTTTTAATGAATACGATTTTGTGCCAGAGTCCTTCGATAGGGACAAGACAATTGCACTGATCA
TGAACTCCTCTGGATCTACTGGTCTGCCTAAAGGTGTCGCTCTGCCTCATAGAACTGCCTGCGTGAGATT
CTCGCATGCCAGAGATCCTATTTTTGGCAATCAAATCATTCCGGATACTGCGATTTTAAGTGTTGTTCCA
TTCCATCACGGTTTTGGAATGTTTACTACACTCGGATATTTGATATGTGGATTTCGAGTCGTCTTAATGT
ATAGATTTGAAGAAGAGCTGTTTCTGAGGAGCCTTCAGGATTACAAGATTCAAAGTGCGCTGCTGGTGCC
AACCCTATTCTCCTTCTTCGCCAAAAGCACTCTGATTGACAAATACGATTTATCTAATTTACACGAAATT
GCTTCTGGTGGCGCTCCCCTCTCTAAGGAAGTCGGGGAAGCGGTTGCCAAGAGGTTCCATCTGCCAGGTA
TCAGGCAAGGATATGGGCTCACTGAGACTACATCAGCTATTCTGATTACACCCGAGGGGGATGATAAACC
GGGCGCGGTCGGTAAAGTTGTTCCATTTTTTGAAGCGAAGGTTGTGGATCTGGATACCGGGAAAACGCTG
GGCGTTAATCAAAGAGGCGAACTGTGTGTGAGAGGTCCTATGATTATGTCCGGTTATGTAAACAATCCGG
AAGCGACCAACGCCTTGATTGACAAGGATGGATGGCTACATTCTGGAGACATAGCTTACTGGGACGAAGA
CGAACACTTCTTCATCGTTGACCGCCTGAAGTCTCTGATTAAGTACAAAGGCTATCAGGTGGCTCCCGCT
GAATTGGAATCCATCTTGCTCCAACACCCCAACATCTTCGACGCTGGTGTCGCAGGTCTTCCCGACGATG
ACGCCGGTGAACTTCCCGCCGCCGTTGTTGTTTTGGAGCACGGAAAGACGATGACGGAAAAAGAGATCGT
GGATTACGTCGCCAGTCAAGTAACAACCGCGAAAAAGTTGCGCGGAGGAGTTGTGTTTGTGGACGAAGTA
CCGAAAGGTCTTACCGGAAAACTCGACGCAAGAAAAATCAGAGAGATCCTCATAAAGGCCAAGAAGGGCG
GAAAGATCGCCGTGTGACTCGAGGTTCGAGTATTATGGCATTGGGAAAACTGTTTTTCTTGTACCATTTG
TTGTGCTTGTAATTTACTGTGTTTTTTATTCGGTTTTCGCTATCGAACTGTGAAATGGAAATGGATGGAG
AAGAGTTAATGAATGATATGGTCCTTTTGTTCATTCTCAAATTAATATTATTTGTTTTTTCTCTTATTTG
TTGTGTGTTGAATTTGAAATTATAAGAGATATGCAAACATTTTGTTTTGAGTAAAAATGTGTCAAATCGT
GGCCTCTAATGACCGAAGTTAATATGAGGAGTAAAACACTTGTAGTTGTGTTAGAGCTCTCCCACTAGCA
GGTGATGAAAAGCCTTAGGGTCAGGTGGCACTTTTCGGGGAAATGTGCGATGAACCCCTATTTGTTTATT
TTTCTAAATACATTCAAATATGTATCCGCTAATGAGACAATAACCCTGATAAATGCTTCAATTATATTGA
AAAAGGAAGAGTATGAGTATCCAACATTTCCGTGTCGCCCTTATTCCCTTTTTTGCGGCCTTCTGCCTTC
CTGTTTTTGCTCACCCAGAAACGCTGGTGAAAGTAAAAGATGCTGAAGATCAGTTGGGTGCCCGAGTGGG
TTACATTGAACTGGATCTCAACAGCGGCAAAATCTTAGAGAGTTTTCGCCCCGAAGAACGCTTCCCAATG
ATGAGCACTTTCAAAGTTCTGCTATGTGGCGCGGTGTTATCCCGTATTGATGCTGGGCAAGAGCAACTCG
GTCGCCGCATACACTATTCTCAGAATGACTTGGTTGAGTATTCACCAGTCACAGAAAAGCATCTTACGGA
TGGCATGACAGTAAGAGAATTATGTAGTGCTGCCATAACCATGAGTGATAACACTGCGGCCAACTTACTT
CTGACAACGATTGGAGGACCGAAGGAGCTAACCGCTTTTTTGCACAACATGGGGGATCATGTAACTCGCC
TTGATCGTTGGGAACCGGAGCTGAATGAAGCCATACCAAACGACGAGCGTGACACCACGATGCCTGTAGC
AATGGCAACAACTCTCCGCAAACTATTAACTGGCGAACTACTTACTCTTGCTTCACGCCAGCAACTCATT
GACTGGATGGAGGCGGACAAAGTTGCAGGACCACTTCTGCGCTCGGCACTTCCGGCTGGCTGGTTTATTG
CTGATAAATCTGGAGCCGGTGAGCGTGGCTCTCGCGGTATCATTGCAGCACTGGGGCCAGATGGTAAGCC
CTCCCGTATCGTAGTTATCTACACGACGGGGAGTCAGGCAACTATGGATGAACGAAATAGACAGATCGCT
GAGATAGGTGCCTCACTGATTAAGCATTGGTAACTGTCAGACGAAGGGAAATAAATAGTAGCCCGCCTGA
TGTGCGGGCTTTTTTTTGGTGGT
Features (pLannotate 1.2.2; 5 found; start..end, strand, type, name):
    147..735     +  rep_origin     ori: high-copy-number ColE1/pMB1/pBR322/pUC origin of replication
   2285..3935    +  CDS            luciferase (fragment): firefly luciferase; luc+; enhanced luc+ version of the luciferase gene
   3944..4249    +  terminator     E9 terminator (fragment): terminator and polyadenylation signal from the pea rbcS-E9 gene
   4322..4422    +  promoter       AmpR promoter: bla
   4423..5283    +  CDS            AmpR: β-lactamase; bla; confers resistance to ampicillin, carbenicillin, and related antibiotics
