[The description below was written by a language model from this plasmid's Addgene catalogue record and pLannotate feature annotations shown in this document.]
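Description:
pMOD_C'5802 is a high-copy bacterial cloning plasmid of about 5.3 kb that carries a plant expression cassette for firefly luciferase. It is built on the pMOD_C'4800EC backbone and described by the depositor as MoClo compatible, which implies that it serves as a module for assembly by Golden Gate-style cloning into larger plant transformation vectors. The record does not give the flanking type IIS sites or the original cloning sites. In E. coli the plasmid replicates from a ColE1/pUC-type origin and is selected with ampicillin through the β-lactamase gene, which is driven by its native bla promoter. No plant selectable marker or T-DNA borders appear in the feature table.

The insert is recorded as AtUbi10:Luc+:RbcsE9. In this arrangement the Arabidopsis thaliana ubiquitin 10 promoter, a strong constitutive plant promoter, drives luc+, the enhanced version of the firefly luciferase coding sequence. Transcription ends at the terminator and polyadenylation signal of the pea rbcS-E9 gene. The automated annotation detects the luciferase coding sequence and the E9 terminator, both flagged as fragments. It does not label the promoter, but an unannotated stretch of roughly 1.5 kb between the origin and the luciferase gene is where the AtUbi10 promoter would be expected to lie.

The stated purpose is high constitutive expression of firefly luciferase in plants. The associated publication describes direct delivery and Fast-TrACC Agrobacterium co-culture transformation methods for Nicotiana benthamiana, where such a cassette would provide a luminescent reporter of successful DNA delivery and expression.
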