Addgene plasmid #176879: pMOD_C'5802
Purpose: High constitutive expression of Firefly Luciferase in plants
Depositing lab: Daniel Voytas. Depositing organization: University of Minnesota. Publication: Direct delivery and fast-treated Agrobacterium co-culture (Fast-TrACC) plant transformation methods for Nicotiana benthamiana. Cody JP, Maher MF, Nasti RA, Starker CG, Chamness JC, Voytas DF. Nat Protoc. 2022 Oct 17. pii: 10.1038/s41596-022-00749-9. doi: 10.1038/s41596-022-00749-9. PubMed 36253612.
Backbone
  Vector backbone: pMOD_C'4800EC
  Vector type: Luciferase
Growth in bacteria
  Bacterial resistance: Ampicillin, 100 μg/mL
  Growth temperature: 37°C
  Growth strain: DH5alpha
  Copy number: High Copy
Gene/Insert
  Gene/Insert name: AtUbi10:Luc+:RbcsE9
  Species: A. thaliana (mustard weed)
  Cloning method: Restriction Enzyme; 5′ cloning site Unknown (unknown if destroyed); 3′ cloning site Unknown (unknown if destroyed)
Terms and licenses: Academic/Nonprofit Terms; Industry Terms: Not Available to Industry
Depositor comments: MoClo compatible
How to cite: pMOD_C'5802 was a gift from Daniel Voytas (Addgene plasmid # 176879 ; http://n2t.net/addgene:176879 ; RRID:Addgene_176879)
